Addgene plasmid #166947: UbC-Halo-SFPQY527A
Purpose: Lentiviral plasmid expressing Halo-tagged SFPQ Y527A protein from the UbC promoter
Depositing lab: Rosalind Segal. Depositing organization: Dana-Farber Cancer Institute. Publication: Binding and transport of SFPQ-RNA granules by KIF5A/KLC1 motors promotes axon survival. Fukuda Y, Pazyra-Murphy MF, Silagi ES, Tasdemir-Yilmaz OE, Li Y, Rose L, Yeoh ZC, Vangos NE, Geffken EA, Seo HS, Adelmant G, Bird GH, Walensky LD, Marto JA, Dhe-Paganon S, Segal RA. J Cell Biol. 2021 Jan 4;220(1). pii: 211577. doi: 10.1083/jcb.202005051. PubMed 33284322.
Backbone
  Vector backbone: pLV-FugW
  Vector type: Lentiviral
Growth in bacteria
  Bacterial resistance: Ampicillin, 100 μg/mL
  Growth temperature: 37°C
  Growth strain: NEB Stable
  Copy number: High Copy
Gene/Insert
  Gene/Insert name: SFPQ-Y527A
  Species: H. sapiens (human)
  Insert size (bp): 3027
  Mutation: SFPQ-Y527A
  Entrez Gene: SFPQ (a.k.a. POMP100, PPP1R140, PSF)
  Promoter: UbC
  Tag / fusion protein: Halo (N terminal on insert)
  Cloning method: Restriction Enzyme; 5′ cloning site Unknown (unknown if destroyed); 3′ cloning site Unknown (unknown if destroyed)
  Sequencing primers: 5′ CMV F; 3′ M13
Terms and licenses: Academic/Nonprofit Terms; Industry Terms: Not Available to Industry
How to cite: UbC-Halo-SFPQY527A was a gift from Rosalind Segal (Addgene plasmid # 166947 ; http://n2t.net/addgene:166947 ; RRID:Addgene_166947)
