[The description below was written by a language model from this plasmid's Addgene catalogue record and pLannotate feature annotations shown in this document.]
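Description:
UbC-Halo-SFPQY527A is an HIV-1-derived lentiviral transfer plasmid built on the pLV-FugW (FUGW-type) backbone, designed to express a HaloTag fusion of a human SFPQ point mutant in mammalian cells after viral transduction. In bacteria it is maintained through a high-copy ColE1/pUC origin with ampicillin selection (AmpR), and an f1 origin is also present. The backbone additionally carries an SV40/EM7-driven BleoR cassette with an SV40 poly(A) signal. This cassette lies outside the LTR-flanked region, so it would not be carried into the packaged viral genome.

The viral genome is transcribed in packaging cells from a CMV enhancer/promoter fused to a truncated 5' LTR. Downstream come the Ψ packaging signal with a gag fragment, the RRE for Rev-dependent nuclear export, and the cPPT/CTS element, which aids nuclear import of the reverse-transcribed genome. The internal expression cassette uses the human ubiquitin C (UbC) promoter to drive an N-terminal HaloTag, a modified dehalogenase that covalently binds chloroalkane ligands, followed by the SFPQ (PSF) coding sequence carrying the Y527A substitution. The recorded insert size of about 3 kb matches the tag and SFPQ together. A WPRE follows to enhance transcript expression, then a truncated 3' LTR and a bGH poly(A) signal.

SFPQ is a DNA- and RNA-binding protein, and the associated publication concerns the binding and transport of SFPQ-RNA granules by KIF5A/KLC1 motors in axons. The construct is therefore suited to labelling and imaging the mutant protein with Halo ligands in transduced cells. The record does not state the functional consequence of Y527A.
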