Features (pLannotate 1.2.2; 32 found; start..end, strand, type, name):
      1..200     +  promoter       CMV promoter: human cytomegalovirus (CMV) immediate early promoter
    218..398     +  LTR            5' LTR (truncated): truncated 5' long terminal repeat (LTR) from HIV-1
    445..570     +  misc_feature   HIV-1 Ψ: packaging signal of human immunodeficiency virus type 1
    554..917     +  CDS            HIV-1 gag (fragment): gag protein from human immunodeficiency virus 1; gag
   1063..1296    +  misc_feature   RRE: The Rev response element (RRE) of HIV-1 allows for Rev-dependent mRNA export from the nucleus to the cytoplasm.
   1673..1773    +  CDS            Rev (fragment): human immunodeficiency virus 1 (HIV-1) Rev protein; rev; enhances nuclear export of unspliced and incompletely spliced viral mRNAs
   1823..1940    +  misc_feature   cPPT/CTS: central polypurine tract and central termination sequence of HIV-1
   2005..3216    +  promoter       UbC promoter: human ubiquitin C promoter
   3227..3260    -  misc_feature   MCS (fragment): pUC18/19 multiple cloning site
   3271..4154    +  CDS            HaloTag® (fragment): modified bacterial dehalogenase that forms covalent bonds with chloroalkane derivatives
   4171..6291    +  CDS            SFPQ: SFPQ_HUMAN - Also known as PSF. Experimental evidence at protein level: Swiss-Prot protein existence level 1. DNA- and RNA binding protein, involved in several nuclear processes. Essential pre-mRNA splicing factor required early in spliceosome formation and for splicing catalytic step II, probably as a heteromer with NONO. Binds to pre-mRNA in spliceosome C complex, and specifically binds to intronic polypyrimidine tracts. Involved in regulation of signal-induced alternative splicing. During splicing of PTPRC/CD45, a phosphorylated form is sequestered by THRAP3 from the pre-mRNA in resting T-c
   6340..6363    +  misc_feature   MCS (fragment): pBluescript multiple cloning site
   6363..6951    +  misc_feature   WPRE: woodchuck hepatitis virus posttranscriptional regulatory element
   6888..7469    +  CDS            nef (fragment): NEF_HV1H2 - Experimental evidence at protein level: Swiss-Prot protein existence level 1. Extracellular Nef protein targets CD4(+) T-lymphocytes for apoptosis by interacting with CXCR4 surface receptors. From Human immunodeficiency virus type 1 group M subtype B (isolate HXB2) (HIV-1).
   7476..7656    +  LTR            5' LTR (truncated): truncated 5' long terminal repeat (LTR) from HIV-1
   7688..7912    +  polyA_signal   bGH poly(A) signal: bovine growth hormone polyadenylation signal
   7916..7937    +  promoter       SV40 promoter (fragment): SV40 enhancer and early promoter
   7958..8386    +  rep_origin     f1 ori (sequence partly withheld): f1 bacteriophage origin of replication; arrow indicates direction of (+) strand synthesis
   8400..8729    +  promoter       SV40 promoter: SV40 enhancer and early promoter
   8777..8824    +  promoter       EM7 promoter: synthetic bacterial promoter&nbsp
   8843..9217    +  CDS            BleoR: antibiotic-binding protein; Sh ble from Streptoalloteichus hindustanus; confers resistance to bleomycin, phleomycin, and Zeocin™
   9227..9352    +  CDS            ble (fragment): BLE_KLEPN - Experimental evidence at protein level: Swiss-Prot protein existence level 1. Binding protein with a strong affinity to the bleomycin family of antibiotics. Binds to CL990; an antimitotic-antibiotic compound. From Klebsiella pneumoniae.
   9347..9468    +  polyA_signal   SV40 poly(A) signal: SV40 polyadenylation signal
   9539..9561    -  protein_bind   lac operator (fragment): The lac repressor binds to the lac operator to inhibit transcription in E. coli. This inhibition can be relieved by adding lactose or isopropyl-β-D-thiogalactopyranoside (IPTG). lac repressor encoded by lacI
   9565..9595    -  promoter       lac promoter: promoter for the E. coli lac operon
   9610..9631    -  protein_bind   CAP binding site: CAP binding activates transcription in the presence of cAMP. E. coli catabolite activator protein
   9644..9736    -  CDS            lacI (fragment): lac repressor; lacI; The lac repressor binds to the lac operator to inhibit transcription in E. coli. This inhibition can be relieved by adding lactose or isopropyl-β-D-thiogalactopyranoside (IPTG).
   9919..10507   -  rep_origin     ori: high-copy-number ColE1/pMB1/pBR322/pUC origin of replication
  10678..11538   -  CDS            AmpR: β-lactamase; bla; confers resistance to ampicillin, carbenicillin, and related antibiotics
  11539..11643   -  promoter       AmpR promoter: bla
  11702..11754   -  misc_feature   bom (fragment): basis of mobility region from pBR322
  11909..12288   +  enhancer       CMV enhancer: human cytomegalovirus immediate early enhancer
>Addgene plasmid #166947 | UbC-Halo-SFPQY527A | addgene full sequence | sequence record 328032 | Addgene NGS Result
GTGATGCGGTTTTGGCAGTACATCAATGGGCGTGGATAGCGGTTTGACTCACGGGGATTTCCAAGTCTCC
ACCCCATTGACGTCAATGGGAGTTTGTTTTGGCACCAAAATCAACGGGACTTTCCAAAATGTCGTAACAA
CTCCGCCCCATTGACGCAAATGGGCGGTAGGCGTGTACGGTGGGAGGTCTATATAAGCAGCGCGTTTTGC
CTGTACTGGGTCTCTCTGGTTAGACCAGATCTGAGCCTGGGAGCTCTCTGGCTAACTAGGGAACCCACTG
CTTAAGCCTCAATAAAGCTTGCCTTGAGTGCTTCAAGTAGTGTGTGCCCGTCTGTTGTGTGACTCTGGTA
ACTAGAGATCCCTCAGACCCTTTTAGTCAGTGTGGAAAATCTCTAGCAGTGGCGCCCGAACAGGGACTTG
AAAGCGAAAGGGAAACCAGAGGAGCTCTCTCGACGCAGGACTCGGCTTGCTGAAGCGCGCACGGCAAGAG
GCGAGGGGCGGCGACTGGTGAGTACGCCAAAAATTTTGACTAGCGGAGGCTAGAAGGAGAGAGATGGGTG
CGAGAGCGTCAGTATTAAGCGGGGGAGAATTAGATCGCGATGGGAAAAAATTCGGTTAAGGCCAGGGGGA
AAGAAAAAATATAAATTAAAACATATAGTATGGGCAAGCAGGGAGCTAGAACGATTCGCAGTTAATCCTG
GCCTGTTAGAAACATCAGAAGGCTGTAGACAAATACTGGGACAGCTACAACCATCCCTTCAGACAGGATC
AGAAGAACTTAGATCATTATATAATACAGTAGCAACCCTCTATTGTGTGCATCAAAGGATAGAGATAAAA
GACACCAAGGAAGCTTTAGACAAGATAGAGGAAGAGCAAAACAAAAGTAAGACCACCGCACAGCAAGCGG
CCGCTGATCTTCAGACCTGGAGGAGGAGATATGAGGGACAATTGGAGAAGTGAATTATATAAATATAAAG
TAGTAAAAATTGAACCATTAGGAGTAGCACCCACCAAGGCAAAGAGAAGAGTGGTGCAGAGAGAAAAAAG
AGCAGTGGGAATAGGAGCTTTGTTCCTTGGGTTCTTGGGAGCAGCAGGAAGCACTATGGGCGCAGCGTCA
ATGACGCTGACGGTACAGGCCAGACAATTATTGTCTGGTATAGTGCAGCAGCAGAACAATTTGCTGAGGG
CTATTGAGGCGCAACAGCATCTGTTGCAACTCACAGTCTGGGGCATCAAGCAGCTCCAGGCAAGAATCCT
GGCTGTGGAAAGATACCTAAAGGATCAACAGCTCCTGGGGATTTGGGGTTGCTCTGGAAAACTCATTTGC
ACCACTGCTGTGCCTTGGAATGCTAGTTGGAGTAATAAATCTCTGGAACAGATTTGGAATCACACGACCT
GGATGGAGTGGGACAGAGAAATTAACAATTACACAAGCTTAATACACTCCTTAATTGAAGAATCGCAAAA
CCAGCAAGAAAAGAATGAACAAGAATTATTGGAATTAGATAAATGGGCAAGTTTGTGGAATTGGTTTAAC
ATAACAAATTGGCTGTGGTATATAAAATTATTCATAATGATAGTAGGAGGCTTGGTAGGTTTAAGAATAG
TTTTTGCTGTACTTTCTATAGTGAATAGAGTTAGGCAGGGATATTCACCATTATCGTTTCAGACCCACCT
CCCAACCCCGAGGGGACCCGACAGGCCCGAAGGAATAGAAGAAGAAGGTGGAGAGAGAGACAGAGACAGA
TCCATTCGATTAGTGAACGGATCGGCACTGCGTGCGCCAATTCTGCAGACAAATGGCAGTATTCATCCAC
AATTTTAAAAGAAAAGGGGGGATTGGGGGGTACAGTGCAGGGGAAAGAATAGTAGACATAATAGCAACAG
ACATACAAACTAAAGAATTACAAAAACAAATTACAAAAATTCAAAATTTTCGGGTTTATTACAGGGACAG
CAGAGATCCAGTTTGGTTAATTAACCCGTGTCGGCTCCAGATCTGGCCTCCGCGCCGGGTTTTGGCGCCT
CCCGCGGGCGCCCCCCTCCTCACGGCGAGCGCTGCCACGTCAGACGAAGGGCGCAGCGAGCGTCCTGATC
CTTCCGCCCGGACGCTCAGGACAGCGGCCCGCTGCTCATAAGACTCGGCCTTAGAACCCCAGTATCAGCA
GAAGGACATTTTAGGACGGGACTTGGGTGACTCTAGGGCACTGGTTTTCTTTCCAGAGAGCGGAACAGGC
GAGGAAAAGTAGTCCCTTCTCGGCGATTCTGCGGAGGGATCTCCGTGGGGCGGTGAACGCCGATGATTAT
ATAAGGACGCGCCGGGTGTGGCACAGCTAGTTCCGTCGCAGCCGGGATTTGGGTCGCGGTTCTTGTTTGT
GGATCGCTGTGATCGTCACTTGGTGAGTAGCGGGCTGCTGGGCTGGCCGGGGCTTTCGTGGCCGCCGGGC
CGCTCGGTGGGACGGAAGCGTGTGGAGAGACCGCCAAGGGCTGTAGTCTGGGTCCGCGAGCAAGGTTGCC
CTGAACTGGGGGTTGGGGGGAGCGCAGCAAAATGGCGGCTGTTCCCGAGTCTTGAATGGAAGACGCTTGT
GAGGCGGGCTGTGAGGTCGTTGAAACAAGGTGGGGGGCATGGTGGGCGGCAAGAACCCAAGGTCTTGAGG
CCTTCGCTAATGCGGGAAAGCTCTTATTCGGGTGAGATGGGCTGGGGCACCATCTGGGGACCCTGACGTG
AAGTTTGTCACTGACTGGAGAACTCGGTTTGTCGTCTGTTGCGGGGGCGGCAGTTATGGCGGTGCCGTTG
GGCAGTGCACCCGTACCTTTGGGAGCGCGCGCCCTCGTCGTGTCGTGACGTCACCCGTTCTGTTGGCTTA
TAATGCAGGGTGGGGCCACCTGCCGGTAGGTGTGCGGTAGGCTTTTCTCCGTCGCAGGACGCAGGGTTCG
GGCCTAGGGTAGGCTCTCCTGAATCGACAGGCGCCGGACCTCTGGTGAGGGGAGGGATAAGTGAGGCGTC
AGTTTCTTTGGTCGGTTTTATGTACCTATCTTCTTAAGTAGCTGAAGCTCCGGTTTTGAACTATGCGCTC
GGGGTTGGCGAGTGTGTTTTGTGAAGTTTTTTAGGCACCTTTTGAAATGTAATCATTTGGGTCAATATGT
AATTTTCAGTGTTAGACTAGTAAATTGTCCGCTAAATTCTGGCCGTTTTTGGCTTTTTTGTTAGACGAAG
CTTGGGCTGCAGGTCGACTCTAGAGGATCCCCGGGTACCGGGCCACCATGGAAATCGGTACTGGCTTTCC
ATTCGACCCCCATTATGTGGAAGTCCTGGGCGAGCGCATGCACTACGTCGATGTTGGTCCGCGCGATGGC
ACCCCTGTGCTGTTCCTGCACGGTAACCCGACCTCCTCCTACGTGTGGCGCAACATCATCCCGCATGTTG
CACCGACCCATCGCTGCATTGCTCCAGACCTGATCGGTATGGGCAAATCCGACAAACCAGACCTGGGTTA
TTTCTTCGACGACCACGTCCGCTTCATGGATGCCTTCATCGAAGCCCTGGGTCTGGAAGAGGTCGTCCTG
GTCATTCACGACTGGGGCTCCGCTCTGGGTTTCCACTGGGCCAAGCGCAATCCAGAGCGCGTCAAAGGTA
TTGCATTTATGGAGTTCATCCGCCCTATCCCGACCTGGGACGAATGGCCAGAATTTGCCCGCGAGACCTT
CCAGGCCTTCCGCACCACCGACGTCGGCCGCAAGCTGATCATCGATCAGAACGTTTTTATCGAGGGTACG
CTGCCGATGGGTGTCGTCCGCCCGCTGACTGAAGTCGAGATGGACCATTACCGCGAGCCGTTCCTGAATC
CTGTTGACCGCGAGCCACTGTGGCGCTTCCCAAACGAGCTGCCAATCGCCGGTGAGCCAGCGAACATCGT
CGCGCTGGTCGAAGAATACATGGACTGGCTGCACCAGTCCCCTGTCCCGAAGCTGCTGTTCTGGGGCACC
CCAGGCGTTCTGATCCCACCGGCCGAAGCCGCTCGCCTGGCCAAAAGCCTGCCTAACTGCAAGGCTGTGG
ACATCGGCCCGGGTCTGAATCTGCTGCAAGAAGACAACCCGGACCTGATCGGCAGCGAGATCGCGCGCTG
GCTGTCTACTCTGGAGATTTCCGGTGGCGCCCCGTACAAGATGTCTCGGGATCGGTTCCGGAGTCGTGGC
GGTGGCGGTGGTGGCTTCCACAGGCGTGGAGGAGGCGGCGGCCGCGGCGGCCTCCACGACTTCCGTTCTC
CGCCGCCCGGCATGGGCCTCAATCAGAATCGCGGCCCCATGGGTCCTGGCCCGGGCCAGAGCGGCCCTAA
GCCTCCGATCCCGCCACCGCCTCCACACCAACAGCAGCAACAGCCACCACCGCAGCAGCCACCGCCGCAG
CAGCCGCCACCGCATCAGCCGCCGCCGCATCCACAGCCGCATCAGCAGCAGCAGCCGCCGCCACCGCCGC
AGGACTCTTCCAAGCCCGTCGTTGCTCAGGGACCCGGCCCCGCTCCCGGAGTAGGCAGCGCACCACCAGC
CTCCAGCTCGGCCCCGCCCGCCACTCCACCAACCTCGGGGGCCCCGCCAGGGTCCGGGCCAGGCCCGACT
CCGACCCCGCCGCCTGCAGTCACCTCGGCCCCTCCCGGGGCGCCGCCACCCACCCCGCCAAGCAGCGGGG
TCCCTACCACACCTCCTCAGGCCGGAGGCCCGCCGCCTCCGCCCGCGGCAGTCCCGGGCCCGGGTCCAGG
GCCTAAGCAGGGCCCAGGTCCGGGTGGTCCCAAAGGCGGCAAAATGCCTGGCGGGCCGAAGCCAGGTGGC
GGCCCGGGCCTAAGTACGCCTGGCGGCCACCCCAAGCCGCCGCATCGAGGCGGCGGGGAGCCCCGCGGGG
GCCGCCAGCACCACCCGCCCTACCACCAGCAGCATCACCAGGGGCCCCCGCCCGGCGGGCCCGGCGGCCG
CAGCGAGGAGAAGATCTCGGACTCGGAGGGGTTTAAAGCCAATTTGTCTCTCTTGAGGAGGCCTGGAGAG
AAAACTTACACACAGCGATGTCGGTTGTTTGTTGGGAATCTACCTGCTGATATCACGGAGGATGAGTTCA
AAAGACTATTTGCTAAATATGGAGAACCAGGAGAAGTTTTTATCAACAAAGGCAAAGGATTCGGATTTAT
TAAGCTTGAATCTAGAGCTTTGGCTGAAATTGCCAAAGCCGAACTGGATGATACACCCATGAGAGGTAGA
CAGCTTCGAGTTCGCTTTGCCACACATGCTGCTGCCCTTTCTGTTCGTAATCTTTCACCTTATGTTTCCA
ATGAACTGTTGGAAGAAGCCTTTAGCCAATTTGGTCCTATTGAAAGGGCTGTTGTAATAGTGGATGATCG
TGGAAGATCTACAGGGAAAGGCATTGTTGAATTTGCTTCTAAGCCAGCAGCAAGAAAGGCATTTGAACGA
TGCAGTGAAGGTGTTTTCTTACTGACGACAACTCCTCGTCCAGTCATTGTGGAACCACTTGAACAACTAG
ATGATGAAGATGGTCTTCCTGAAAAACTTGCCCAGAAGAATCCAATGTATCAAAAGGAGAGAGAAACCCC
TCCTCGTTTTGCCCAGCATGGCACGTTTGAGTACGAATATTCTCAGCGATGGAAGTCTTTGGATGAAATG
GAAAAACAGCAAAGGGAACAAGTTGAAAAAAACATGAAAGATGCAAAAGACAAATTGGAAAGTGAAATGG
AAGATGCCGCTCATGAACATCAGGCAAATCTTTTGCGCCAAGATCTGATGAGACGACAGGAAGAATTAAG
ACGCATGGAAGAACTTCACAATCAAGAAATGCAGAAACGTAAAGAAATGCAATTGAGGCAAGAGGAGGAA
CGACGTAGAAGAGAGGAAGAGATGATGATTCGTCAACGTGAGATGGAAGAACAAATGAGGCGCCAAAGAG
AGGAAAGTTACAGCCGAATGGGCTACATGGATCCACGGGAAAGAGACATGCGAATGGGTGGCGGAGGAGC
AATGAACATGGGAGATCCCTATGGTTCAGGAGGCCAGAAATTTCCACCTCTAGGAGGTGGTGGTGGCATA
GGTTATGAAGCTAATCCTGGCGTTCCACCAGCAACCATGAGTGGTTCCATGATGGGAAGTGACATGCGTA
CTGAGCGCTTTGGGCAGGGAGGTGCGGGGCCTGTGGGTGGACAGGGTCCTAGAGGAATGGGGCCTGGAAC
TCCAGCAGGATATGGTAGAGGGAGAGAAGAGTACGAAGGCCCAAACAAAAAACCCCGATTTTAGGGCGCG
CCCCTGCAGGCACCACACTGGACTAGTGCTAGCGTTAACAATTCGATATCAAGCTTATCGATAATCAACC
TCTGGATTACAAAATTTGTGAAAGATTGACTGGTATTCTTAACTATGTTGCTCCTTTTACGCTATGTGGA
TACGCTGCTTTAATGCCTTTGTATCATGCTATTGCTTCCCGTATGGCTTTCATTTTCTCCTCCTTGTATA
AATCCTGGTTGCTGTCTCTTTATGAGGAGTTGTGGCCCGTTGTCAGGCAACGTGGCGTGGTGTGCACTGT
GTTTGCTGACGCAACCCCCACTGGTTGGGGCATTGCCACCACCTGTCAGCTCCTTTCCGGGACTTTCGCT
TTCCCCCTCCCTATTGCCACGGCGGAACTCATCGCCGCCTGCCTTGCCCGCTGCTGGACAGGGGCTCGGC
TGTTGGGCACTGACAATTCCGTGGTGTTGTCGGGGAAATCATCGTCCTTTCCTTGGCTGCTCGCCTGTGT
TGCCACCTGGATTCTGCGCGGGACGTCCTTCTGCTACGTCCCTTCGGCCCTCAATCCAGCGGACCTTCCT
TCCCGCGGCCTGCTGCCGGCTCTGCGGCCTCTTCCGCGTCTTCGCCTTCGCCCTCAGACGAGTCGGATCT
CCCTTTGGGCCGCCTCCCCGCATCGATACCGTCGACCTCGAGACCTAGAAAAACATGGAGCAATCACAAG
TAGCAATACAGCAGCTACCAATGCTGATTGTGCCTGGCTAGAAGCACAAGAGGAGGAGGAGGTGGGTTTT
CCAGTCACACCTCAGGTACCTTTAAGACCAATGACTTACAAGGCAGCTGTAGATCTTAGCCACTTTTTAA
AAGAAAAGGGGGGACTGGAAGGGCTAATTCACTCCCAACGAAGACAAGATATCCTTGATCTGTGGATCTA
CCACACACAAGGCTACTTCCCTGATTGGCAGAACTACACACCAGGGCCAGGGATCAGATATCCACTGACC
TTTGGATGGTGCTACAAGCTAGTACCAGTTGAGCAAGAGAAGGTAGAAGAAGCCAATGAAGGAGAGAACA
CCCGCTTGTTACACCCTGTGAGCCTGCATGGGATGGATGACCCGGAGAGAGAAGTATTAGAGTGGAGGTT
TGACAGCCGCCTAGCATTTCATCACATGGCCCGAGAGCTGCATCCGGACTGTACTGGGTCTCTCTGGTTA
GACCAGATCTGAGCCTGGGAGCTCTCTGGCTAACTAGGGAACCCACTGCTTAAGCCTCAATAAAGCTTGC
CTTGAGTGCTTCAAGTAGTGTGTGCCCGTCTGTTGTGTGACTCTGGTAACTAGAGATCCCTCAGACCCTT
TTAGTCAGTGTGGAAAATCTCTAGCAGGGCCCGTTTAAACCCGCTGATCAGCCTCGACTGTGCCTTCTAG
TTGCCAGCCATCTGTTGTTTGCCCCTCCCCCGTGCCTTCCTTGACCCTGGAAGGTGCCACTCCCACTGTC
CTTTCCTAATAAAATGAGGAAATTGCATCGCATTGTCTGAGTAGGTGTCATTCTATTCTGGGGGGTGGGG
TGGGGCAGGACAGCAAGGGGGAGGATTGGGAAGACAATAGCAGGCATGCTGGGGATGCGGTGGGCTCTAT
GGCTTCTGAGGCGGAAAGAACCAGCTGGGGCTCTAGGGGGTATCCCC
[124 nt withheld, positions 7958-8081]
C
[91 nt withheld, positions 8083-8173]
A
[49 nt withheld, positions 8175-8223]
CCTTTGACGTTGGAGTCCACGTTCTTT
[37 nt withheld, positions 8251-8287]
ACCCTATCTCGGTCTATTCTTTTGATTTATAAGGGATTTTGCCGATTTCGGCCTATTGGTTAAAAAATGA
GCTGATTTAACAAAAATTTAACGCGAATTAATTCTGTGGAATGTGTGTCAGTTAGGGTGTGGAAAGTCCC
CAGGCTCCCCAGCAGGCAGAAGTATGCAAAGCATGCATCTCAATTAGTCAGCAACCAGGTGTGGAAAGTC
CCCAGGCTCCCCAGCAGGCAGAAGTATGCAAAGCATGCATCTCAATTAGTCAGCAACCATAGTCCCGCCC
CTAACTCCGCCCATCCCGCCCCTAACTCCGCCCAGTTCCGCCCATTCTCCGCCCCATGGCTGACTAATTT
TTTTTATTTATGCAGAGGCCGAGGCCGCCTCTGCCTCTGAGCTATTCCAGAAGTAGTGAGGAGGCTTTTT
TGGAGGCCTAGGCTTTTGCAAAAAGCTCCCGGGAGCTTGTATATCCATTTTCGGATCTGATCAGCACGTG
TTGACAATTAATCATCGGCATAGTATATCGGCATAGTATAATACGACAAGGTGAGGAACTAAACCATGGC
CAAGTTGACCAGTGCCGTTCCGGTGCTCACCGCGCGCGACGTCGCCGGAGCGGTCGAGTTCTGGACCGAC
CGGCTCGGGTTCTCCCGGGACTTCGTGGAGGACGACTTCGCCGGTGTGGTCCGGGACGACGTGACCCTGT
TCATCAGCGCGGTCCAGGACCAGGTGGTGCCGGACAACACCCTGGCCTGGGTGTGGGTGCGCGGCCTGGA
CGAGCTGTACGCCGAGTGGTCGGAGGTCGTGTCCACGAACTTCCGGGACGCCTCCGGGCCGGCCATGACC
GAGATCGGCGAGCAGCCGTGGGGGCGGGAGTTCGCCCTGCGCGACCCGGCCGGCAACTGCGTGCACTTCG
TGGCCGAGGAGCAGGACTGACACGTGCTACGAGATTTCGATTCCACCGCCGCCTTCTATGAAAGGTTGGG
CTTCGGAATCGTTTTCCGGGACGCCGGCTGGATGATCCTCCAGCGCGGGGATCTCATGCTGGAGTTCTTC
GCCCACCCCAACTTGTTTATTGCAGCTTATAATGGTTACAAATAAAGCAATAGCATCACAAATTTCACAA
ATAAAGCATTTTTTTCACTGCATTCTAGTTGTGGTTTGTCCAAACTCATCAATGTATCTTATCATGTCTG
TATACCGTCGACCTCTAGCTAGAGCTTGGCGTAATCATGGTCATAGCTGTTTCCTGTGTGAAATTGTTAT
CCGCTCACAATTCCACACAACATACGAGCCGGAAGCATAAAGTGTAAAGCCTGGGGTGCCTAATGAGTGA
GCTAACTCACATTAATTGCGTTGCGCTCACTGCCCGCTTTCCAGTCGGGAAACCTGTCGTGCCAGCTGCA
TTAATGAATCGGCCAACGCGCGGGGAGAGGCGGTTTGCGTATTGGGCGCTCTTCCGCTTCCTCGCTCACT
GACTCGCTGCGCTCGGTCGTTCGGCTGCGGCGAGCGGTATCAGCTCACTCAAAGGCGGTAATACGGTTAT
CCACAGAATCAGGGGATAACGCAGGAAAGAACATGTGAGCAAAAGGCCAGCAAAAGGCCAGGAACCGTAA
AAAGGCCGCGTTGCTGGCGTTTTTCCATAGGCTCCGCCCCCCTGACGAGCATCACAAAAATCGACGCTCA
AGTCAGAGGTGGCGAAACCCGACAGGACTATAAAGATACCAGGCGTTTCCCCCTGGAAGCTCCCTCGTGC
GCTCTCCTGTTCCGACCCTGCCGCTTACCGGATACCTGTCCGCCTTTCTCCCTTCGGGAAGCGTGGCGCT
TTCTCATAGCTCACGCTGTAGGTATCTCAGTTCGGTGTAGGTCGTTCGCTCCAAGCTGGGCTGTGTGCAC
GAACCCCCCGTTCAGCCCGACCGCTGCGCCTTATCCGGTAACTATCGTCTTGAGTCCAACCCGGTAAGAC
ACGACTTATCGCCACTGGCAGCAGCCACTGGTAACAGGATTAGCAGAGCGAGGTATGTAGGCGGTGCTAC
AGAGTTCTTGAAGTGGTGGCCTAACTACGGCTACACTAGAAGAACAGTATTTGGTATCTGCGCTCTGCTG
AAGCCAGTTACCTTCGGAAAAAGAGTTGGTAGCTCTTGATCCGGCAAACAAACCACCGCTGGTAGCGGTG
GTTTTTTTGTTTGCAAGCAGCAGATTACGCGCAGAAAAAAAGGATCTCAAGAAGATCCTTTGATCTTTTC
TACGGGGTCTGACGCTCAGTGGAACGAAAACTCACGTTAAGGGATTTTGGTCATGAGATTATCAAAAAGG
ATCTTCACCTAGATCCTTTTAAATTAAAAATGAAGTTTTAAATCAATCTAAAGTATATATGAGTAAACTT
GGTCTGACAGTTACCAATGCTTAATCAGTGAGGCACCTATCTCAGCGATCTGTCTATTTCGTTCATCCAT
AGTTGCCTGACTCCCCGTCGTGTAGATAACTACGATACGGGAGGGCTTACCATCTGGCCCCAGTGCTGCA
ATGATACCGCGAGACCCACGCTCACCGGCTCCAGATTTATCAGCAATAAACCAGCCAGCCGGAAGGGCCG
AGCGCAGAAGTGGTCCTGCAACTTTATCCGCCTCCATCCAGTCTATTAATTGTTGCCGGGAAGCTAGAGT
AAGTAGTTCGCCAGTTAATAGTTTGCGCAACGTTGTTGCCATTGCTACAGGCATCGTGGTGTCACGCTCG
TCGTTTGGTATGGCTTCATTCAGCTCCGGTTCCCAACGATCAAGGCGAGTTACATGATCCCCCATGTTGT
GCAAAAAAGCGGTTAGCTCCTTCGGTCCTCCGATCGTTGTCAGAAGTAAGTTGGCCGCAGTGTTATCACT
CATGGTTATGGCAGCACTGCATAATTCTCTTACTGTCATGCCATCCGTAAGATGCTTTTCTGTGACTGGT
GAGTACTCAACCAAGTCATTCTGAGAATAGTGTATGCGGCGACCGAGTTGCTCTTGCCCGGCGTCAATAC
GGGATAATACCGCGCCACATAGCAGAACTTTAAAAGTGCTCATCATTGGAAAACGTTCTTCGGGGCGAAA
ACTCTCAAGGATCTTACCGCTGTTGAGATCCAGTTCGATGTAACCCACTCGTGCACCCAACTGATCTTCA
GCATCTTTTACTTTCACCAGCGTTTCTGGGTGAGCAAAAACAGGAAGGCAAAATGCCGCAAAAAAGGGAA
TAAGGGCGACACGGAAATGTTGAATACTCATACTCTTCCTTTTTCAATATTATTGAAGCATTTATCAGGG
TTATTGTCTCATGAGCGGATACATATTTGAATGTATTTAGAAAAATAAACAAATAGGGGTTCCGCGCACA
TTTCCCCGAAAAGTGCCACCTGACGTCGACGGATCGGGAGATCTCCCGATCCCCTATGGTGCACTCTCAG
TACAATCTGCTCTGATGCCGCATAGTTAAGCCAGTATCTGCTCCCTGCTTGTGTGTTGGAGGTCGCTGAG
TAGTGCGCGAGCAAAATTTAAGCTACAACAAGGCAAGGCTTGACCGACAATTGCATGAAGAATCTGCTTA
GGGTTAGGCGTTTTGCGCTGCTTCGCGATGTACGGGCCAGATATACGCGTTGACATTGATTATTGACTAG
TTATTAATAGTAATCAATTACGGGGTCATTAGTTCATAGCCCATATATGGAGTTCCGCGTTACATAACTT
ACGGTAAATGGCCCGCCTGGCTGACCGCCCAACGACCCCCGCCCATTGACGTCAATAATGACGTATGTTC
CCATAGTAACGCCAATAGGGACTTTCCATTGACGTCAATGGGTGGAGTATTTACGGTAAACTGCCCACTT
GGCAGTACATCAAGTGTATCATATGCCAAGTACGCCCCCTATTGACGTCAATGACGGTAAATGGCCCGCC
TGGCATTATGCCCAGTACATGACCTTATGGGACTTTCCTACTTGGCAGTACATCTACGTATTAGTCATCG
CTATTACCATG
